Addgene plasmid #235886: pME_Cp_0_5a_004_Flag-tag
Purpose: FLAG C-tag
Depositing lab: Tobias Erb. Depositing organization: Max Planck Institute for Terrestrial Microbiology. Publication: A modular high-throughput approach for advancing synthetic biology in the chloroplast of Chlamydomonas. Inckemann RM, Chotel T, Burgis M, Brinkmann CK, Andreas L, Baumann J, Sharma P, Klose M, Barrett J, Ries F, Paczia N, Glatter T, Mackinder LCM, Willmund F, Erb TJ. Nat Plants. 2025 Nov;11(11):2332-2349. doi: 10.1038/s41477-025-02126-2. Epub 2025 Nov 3. PubMed 41184475.
Backbone
  Vector backbone: pME_Cp_UAV_GFP
  Backbone size w/o insert (bp): 2101
  Vector type: Synthetic Biology
Growth in bacteria
  Bacterial resistance: Chloramphenicol, 25 μg/mL
  Growth temperature: 37°C
  Growth strain: DH5alpha
  Copy number: High Copy
Gene/Insert
  Gene/Insert name: FLAG C-tag
  Species: Synthetic
  Insert size (bp): 89
  Cloning method: Restriction Enzyme; 5′ cloning site BsaI (destroyed during cloning); 3′ cloning site BsaI (destroyed during cloning)
  Sequencing primers: 5′ CGTATCACGAGGCAGAATTTC; 3′ CCTGCATAACGCGAAGTAATC
Terms and licenses: Academic/Nonprofit Terms; Industry Terms: Not Available to Industry
Depositor comments: Please visit https://doi.org/10.1101/2024.05.08.593163 for bioRxiv preprint.
How to cite: pME_Cp_0_5a_004_Flag-tag was a gift from Tobias Erb (Addgene plasmid # 235886 ; http://n2t.net/addgene:235886 ; RRID:Addgene_235886)
