[The description below was written by a language model from this plasmid's Addgene catalogue record and pLannotate feature annotations shown in this document.]
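Description:
pME_Cp_0_5a_004_Flag-tag is a small (about 2.2 kb) synthetic-biology part plasmid from a modular cloning toolkit developed for engineering the chloroplast of Chlamydomonas. It is built on the pME_Cp_UAV_GFP backbone, whose name suggests a universal acceptor vector with a GFP placeholder that the incoming part replaces, although the record does not spell this out. The plasmid is a bacterial storage and donor vector rather than an expression construct. It replicates in E. coli from a high-copy ColE1/pUC-type origin and is selected with chloramphenicol through a cat (chloramphenicol acetyltransferase) gene driven by its native cat promoter and followed by the lambda t0 terminator.

The payload is an 89 bp synthetic insert encoding a FLAG epitope intended as a C-terminal tag. The "0" and "5a" in the name likely denote a basic-level part and its assembly position, but this is an inference from the naming. The annotation software matches only a short stretch of the insert to a 2xFLAG reference, so it confirms a FLAG-type sequence without establishing the number of repeats. The part was inserted using BsaI sites that were destroyed during cloning, consistent with Golden Gate-style Type IIS assembly. It sits between BioBrick prefix and suffix sequences and is insulated by flanking bacterial transcription terminators, including a his operon terminator downstream. No promoter, coding sequence or chloroplast regulatory element accompanies the tag. It is meant to be combined with other toolkit parts to build transcription units in which a protein of interest carries a C-terminal FLAG epitope, which typically serves for immunodetection or affinity purification.
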