Features (pLannotate 1.2.2; 9 found; start..end, strand, type, name):
    733..827     -  terminator     lambda t0 terminator: transcription terminator from phage lambda
    851..1507    -  CDS            cat: CAT_ECOLX - Experimental evidence at protein level: Swiss-Prot protein existence level 1. This enzyme is an effector of chloramphenicol resistance in bacteria. From Escherichia coli. This protein is used as a marker in many commonly used cloning vectors, such as pACYC184.
   1508..1605    -  promoter       cat promoter: promoter of the E. coli cat gene encoding chloramphenicol acetyltransferase
   1691..1734    -  terminator     bacterial terminator: putative bacterial transcription terminator
   1737..1758    +  misc_feature   BioBrick prefix: BioBrick prefix for parts that do not start with "ATG"
   1813..1829    +  CDS            2xFLAG (fragment): two tandem FLAG® epitope tags
   1880..1899    +  misc_feature   BioBrick suffix: universal suffix for all parts
   1900..1957    +  terminator     his operon terminator: This putative transcriptin terminator from the E. coli his operon has a 2-bp deletion introduced during synthesis. Its efficiency has not been determined.
   2152..550     -  rep_origin     ori (across the origin): high-copy-number ColE1/pMB1/pBR322/pUC origin of replication
>Addgene plasmid #235886 | pME_Cp_0_5a_004_Flag-tag | addgene full sequence | sequence record 471476 | Addgene NGS Result
TCGACGCTCAAGTCAGAGGTGGCGAAACCCGACAGGACTATAAAGATACCAGGCGTTTCCCCCTGGAAGC
TCCCTCGTGCGCTCTCCTGTTCCGACCCTGCCGCTTACCGGATACCTGTCCGCCTTTCTCCCTTCGGGAA
GCGTGGCGCTTTCTCATAGCTCACGCTGTAGGTATCTCAGTTCGGTGTAGGTCGTTCGCTCCAAGCTGGG
CTGTGTGCACGAACCCCCCGTTCAGCCCGACCGCTGCGCCTTATCCGGTAACTATCGTCTTGAGTCCAAC
CCGGTAAGACACGACTTATCGCCACTGGCAGCAGCCACTGGTAACAGGATTAGCAGAGCGAGGTATGTAG
GCGGTGCTACAGAGTTCTTGAAGTGGTGGCCTAACTACGGCTACACTAGAAGAACAGTATTTGGTATCTG
CGCTCTGCTGAAGCCAGTTACCTTCGGAAAAAGAGTTGGTAGCTCTTGATCCGGCAAACAAACCACCGCT
GGTAGCGGTGGTTTTTTTGTTTGCAAGCAGCAGATTACGCGCAGAAAAAAAGGATCTCAAGAAGATCCTT
TGATCTTTTCTACGGGGTCTGACGCTCAGTGGAACGAAAACTCACGTTAAGGGATTTTGGTCATGAGATT
ATCAAAAAGGATCTTCACCTAGATCCTTTTAAATTAAAAATGAAGTTTTAAATCAATCTAAAGTATATAT
GAGTAAACTTGGTCTGACAGCTCGAGGCTTGGATTCTCACCAATAAAAAACGCCCGGCGGCAACCGAGCG
TTCTGAACAAATCCAGATGGAGTTCTGAGGTCATTACTGGATCTATCAACAGGAGTCCAAGCGAGCTCGA
TATCAAATTACGCCCCGCCCTGCCACTCGTCGCAGTACTGTTGTAATTCATTAAGCATTCTGCCGACATG
GAAGCCATCACAAACGGCATGATGAACCTGAATCGCCAGCGGCATCAGCACCTTGTCGCCTTGCGTATAA
TATTTGCCCATGGTGAAAACGGGGGCGAAGAAGTTGTCCATATTGGCCACGTTTAAATCAAAACTGGTGA
AACTCACCCAGGGATTGGCTGATACGAAAAACATATTCTCAATAAACCCTTTAGGGAAATAGGCCAGGTT
TTCACCGTAACACGCCACATCTTGCGAATATATGTGTAGAAACTGCCGGAAATCGTCGTGGTATTCACTC
CAGAGTGATGAAAACGTTTCAGTTTGCTCATGGAAAACGGTGTAACAAGGGTGAACACTATCCCATATCA
CCAGCTCACCGTCTTTCATTGCCATACGAAATTCCGGATGAGCATTCATCAGGCGGGCAAGAATGTGAAT
AAAGGCCGGATAAAACTTGTGCTTATTTTTCTTTACGGTCTTTAAAAAGGCCGTAATATCCAGCTGAACG
GTCTGGTTATAGGTACATTGAGCAACTGACTGAAATGCCTCAAAATGTTCTTTACGATGCCATTGGGATA
TATCAACGGTGGTATATCCAGTGATTTTTTTCTCCATTTTAGCTTCCTTAGCTCCTGAAAATCTCGATAA
CTCAAAAAATACGCCCGGTAGTGATCTTATTTCATTATGGTGAAAGTTGGAACCTCTTACGTGCCCGATC
AACTCGAGTGCCACCTGACGTCTAAGAAACCATTATTATCATGACATTAACCTATAAAAATAGGCGTATC
ACGAGGCAGAATTTCAGATAAAAAAAATCCTTAGCTTTCGCTAAGGATGATTTCTGGAATTCGCGGCCGC
TTCTAGAGCGATGAGTGGTCTCGGCTTTAGATTATAAAGATGACGATGACAAAGGTGACTATAAGGATGA
TGATGATAAAGGTGACTACAAAGACGACGATGATAAAGGGTATGAGACCACTCATCGCGACTAGTAGCGG
CCGCTGCAGTCCGGCAAAAAAGGGCAAGGTGTCACCACCCTGCCCTTTTTCTTTAAAACCGAAAAGATTA
CTTCGCGTTATGCAGGCTTCCTCGCTCACTGACTCGCTGCGCTCGGTCGTTCGGCTGCGGCGAGCGGTAT
CAGCTCACTCAAAGGCGGTAATACGGTTATCCACAGAATCAGGGGATAACGCAGGAAAGAACATGTGAGC
AAAAGGCCAGCAAAAGGCCAGGAACCGTAAAAAGGCCGCGTTGCTGGCGTTTTTCCACAGGCTCCGCCCC
CCTGACGAGCATCACAAAAA
